>Addgene plasmid #192293 | pBabe NGF-EGFR-FRB-GluGlu neo | addgene full sequence | sequence record 378570 | Addgene NGS Result
CTGCAGCCTGAATATGGGCCAAACAGGATATCTGTGGTAAGCAGTTCCTGCCCCGGCTCAGGGCCAAGAA
CAGATGGAACAGCTGAATATGGGCCAAACAGGATATCTGTGGTAAGCAGTTCCTGCCCCGGCTCAGGGCC
AAGAACAGATGGTCCCCAGATGCGGTCCAGCCCTCAGCAGTTTCTAGAGAACCATCAGATGTTTCCAGGG
TGCCCCAAGGACCTGAAATGACCCTGTGCCTTATTTGAACTAACCAATCAGTTCGCTTCTCGCTTCTGTT
CGCGCGCTTCTGCTCCCCGAGCTCAATAAAAGAGCCCACAACCCCTCACTCGGGGCGCCAGTCCTCCGAT
TGACTGAGTCGCCCGGGTACCCGTGTATCCAATAAACCCTCTTGCAGTTGCATCCGACTTGTGGTCTCGC
TGTTCCTTGGGAGGGTCTCCTCTGAGTGATTGACTACCCGTCAGCGGGGGTCTTTCATTTGGGGGCTCGT
CCGGGATCGGGAGACCCCTGCCCAGGGACCACCGACCCACCACCGGGAGGCAAGCTGGCCAGCAACTTAT
CTGTGTCTGTCCGATTGTCTAGTGTCTATGACTGATTTTATGCGCCTGCGTCGGTACTAGTTAGCTAACT
AGCTCTGTATCTGGCGGACCCGTGGTGGAACTGACGAGTTCTGAACACCCGGCCGCAACCCTGGGAGACG
TCCCAGGGACTTTGGGGGCCGTTTTTGTGGCCCGACCTGAGGAAGGGAGTCGATGTGGAATCCGACCCCG
TCAGGATATGTGGTTCTGGTAGGAGACGAGAACCTAAAACAGTTCCCGCCTCCGTCTGAATTTTTGCTTT
CGGTTTGGAACCGAAGCCGCGCGTCTTGTCTGCTGCAGCGCTGCAGCATCGTTCTGTGTTGTCTCTGTCT
GACTGTGTTTCTGTATTTGTCTGAAAATTAGGGCCAGACTGTTACCACTCCCTTAAGTTTGACCTTAGGT
CACTGGAAAGATGTCGAGCGGATCGCTCACAACCAGTCGGTAGATGTCAAGAAGAGACGTTGGGTTACCT
TCTGCTCTGCAGAATGGCCAACCTTTAACGTCGGATGGCCGCGAGACGGCACCTTTAACCGAGACCTCAT
CACCCAGGTTAAGATCAAGGTCTTTTCACCTGGCCCGCATGGACACCCAGACCAGGTCCCCTACATCGTG
ACCTGGGAAGCCTTGGCTTTTGACCCCCCTCCCTGGGTCAAGCCCTTTGTACACCCTAAGCCTCCGCCTC
CTCTTCCTCCATCCGCCCCGTCTCTCCCCCTTGAACCTCCTCGTTCGACCCCGCCTCGATCCTCCCTTTA
TCCAGCCCTCACTCCTTCTCTAGGCGCCGGCCGGATCCCAGTGTGGTGGTACGTAGGAATTGATGGGGGC
AGGTGCCACCGGCCGCGCCATGGACGGGCCGCGCCTGCTGCTGTTGCTGCTTCTGGGGGTGTCCCTTGGA
GGTGCCAAGGAGGCATGCCCCACAGGCCTGTACACACACAGCGGTGAGTGCTGCAAAGCCTGCAACCTGG
GCGAGGGTGTGGCCCAGCCCTGTGGAGCCAACCAGACCGTGTGTGAGCCCTGCCTGGACAGCGTGACGTT
CTCCGACGTGGTGAGCGCGACCGAGCCGTGCAAGCCGTGCACCGAGTGCGTGGGGCTCCAGAGCATGTCG
GCGCCGTGCGTGGAGGCCGACGACGCCGTGTGCCGCTGCGCCTACGGCTACTACCAGGATGAGACGACTG
GGCGCTGCGAGGCGTGCCGCGTGTGCGAGGCGGGCTCGGGCCTCGTGTTCTCCTGCCAGGACAAGCAGAA
CACCGTGTGCGAGGAGTGCCCCGACGGCACGTATTCCGACGAGGCCAACCACGTGGACCCGTGCCTGCCC
TGCACCGTGTGCGAGGACACCGAGCGCCAGCTCCGCGAGTGCACACGCTGGGCCGACGCCGAGTGCGAGG
AGATCCCTGGCCGTTGGATTACACGGTCCACACCCCCAGAGGGCTCGGACAGCACAGCCCCCAGCACCCA
GGAGCCTGAGGCACCTCCAGAACAAGACCTCATAGCCAGCACGGTGGCAGGTGTGGTGACCACAGTGATG
GGCAGCTCCCAGCCCGTGGTGACCCGAGGCACCACCGACAACCTCATCCCTGTCTATTGCTCCATCCTGG
CTGCTGTGGTTGTGGGTCTTGTGGCCTACATAGCCTTCAAGAGGACTAGACGAAGGCGCCACATCGTTCG
GAAGCGCACGCTGCGGAGGCTGCTGCAGGAGAGGGAGCTTGTGGAGCCTCTTACACCCAGTGGAGAAGCT
CCCAACCAAGCTCTCTTGAGGATCTTGAAGGAAACTGAATTCAAAAAGATCAAAGTGCTGGGCTCCGGTG
CGTTCGGCACGGTGTATAAGGGACTCTGGATCCCAGAAGGTGAGAAAGTTAAAATTCCCGTCGCTATCAA
GGAATTAAGAGAAGCAACATCTCCGAAAGCCAACAAGGAAATCCTCGATGAAGCCTACGTGATGGCCAGC
GTGGACAACCCCCACGTGTGCCGCCTGCTGGGCATCTGCCTCACCTCCACCGTGCAGCTCATCACGCAGC
TCATGTCCTTCGGCTGCCTCCTGGACTATGTCCGGGAACACAAAGACAATATTGGCTCCCAGTACCTGCT
CAACTGGTGTGTGCAGATCGCAAAGGGCATGAACTACTTGGAGGACCGTCGCTTGGTGCACCGCGACCTG
GCAGCCAGGAACGTACTGGTGAAAACACCGCAGCATGTCAAGATCACAGATTTTGGGCTGGCCAAACTGC
TGGGTGCGGAAGAGAAAGAATACCATGCAGAAGGAGGCAAAGTGCCTATCAAGTGGATGGCATTGGAATC
AATTTTACACAGAATCTATACCCACCAGAGTGATGTCTGGAGCTACGGGGTGACCGTTTGGGAGTTGATG
ACCTTTGGATCCAAGCCATATGACGGAATCCCTGCCAGCGAGATCTCCTCCATCCTGGAGAAAGGAGAAC
GCCTCCCTCAGCCACCCATATGTACCATCGATGTCTACATGATCATGGTCAAGTGCTGGATGATAGACGC
AGATAGTCGCCCAAAGTTCCGTGAGTTGATCATCGAATTCTCCAAAATGGCCCGAGACCCCCAGCGCTAC
CTTGTCATTCAGGGGGATGAAAGAATGCATTTGCCAAGTCCTACAGACTCCAACTTCTACCGTGCCCTGA
TGGATGAAGAAGACATGGACGACGTGGTGGATGCCGACGAGTACCTCATCCCACAGCAGGGCTTCTTCAG
CAGCCCCTCCACGTCACGGACTCCCCTCCTGAGCTCTCTGAGTGCAACCAGCAACAATTCCACCGTGGCT
TGCATTGATAGAAATGGGCTGCAAAGCTGTCCCATCAAGGAAGACAGCTTCTTGCAGCGATACAGCTCAG
ACCCCACAGGCGCCTTGACTGAGGACAGCATAGACGACACCTTCCTCCCAGTGCCTGAATACATAAACCA
GTCCGTTCCCAAAAGGCCCGCTGGCTCTGTGCAGAATCCTGTCTATCACAATCAGCCTCTGAACCCCGCG
CCCAGCAGAGACCCACACTACCAGGACCCCCACAGCACTGCAGTGGGCAACCCCGAGTATCTCAACACTG
TCCAGCCCACCTGTGTCAACAGCACATTCGACAGCCCTGCCCACTGGGCCCAGAAAGGCAGCCACCAAAT
TAGCCTGGACAACCCTGACTACCAGCAGGACTTCTTTCCCAAGGAAGCCAAGCCAAATGGCATCTTTAAG
GGCTCCACAGCTGAAAATGCAGAATACCTAAGGGTCGCGCCACAAAGCAGTGAATTTATTGGAGCAACTA
GTATCCTCTGGCATGAGATGTGGCATGAAGGCCTGGAAGAGGCATCTCGTTTGTACTTTGGGGAAAGGAA
CGTGAAAGGCATGTTTGAGGTGCTGGAGCCCTTGCATGCTATGATGGAACGGGGCCCCCAGACTCTGAAG
GAAACATCCTTTAATCAGGCCTATGGTCGAGATTTAATGGAGGCCCAAGAGTGGTGCAGGAAGTACATGA
AATCAGGGAATGTCAAGGACCTCCTCCAAGCCTGGGACCTCTATTATCATGTGTTCCGACGAATCTCAAA
GTCTAGTGAGTATATGCCCATGGAGGAGTACATGCCGATGGAGTAAGTCGACCCTGTGGAATGTGTGTCA
GTTAGGGTGTGGAAAGTCCCCAGGCTCCCCAGCAGGCAGAAGTATGCAAAGCATGCATCTCAATTAGTCA
GCAACCAGGTGTGGAAAGTCCCCAGGCTCCCCAGCAGGCAGAAGTATGCAAAGCATGCATCTCAATTAGT
CAGCAACCATAGTCCCGCCCCTAACTCCGCCCATCCCGCCCCTAACTCCGCCCAGTTCCGCCCATTCTCC
GCCCCATGGCTGACTAATTTTTTTTATTTATGCAGAGGCCGAGGCCGCCTCGGCCTCTGAGCTATTCCAG
AAGTAGTGAGGAGGCTTTTTTGGAGGCCTAGGCTTTTGCAAAAAGCTTCACGCTGCCGCAAGCACTCAGG
GCGCAAGGGCTGCTAAAGGAAGCGGAACACGTAGAAAGCCAGTCCGCAGAAACGGTGCTGACCCCGGATG
AATGTCAGCTACTGGGCTATCTGGACAAGGGAAAACGCAAGCGCAAAGAGAAAGCAGGTAGCTTGCAGTG
GGCTTACATGGCGATAGCTAGACTGGGCGGTTTTATGGACAGCAAGCGAACCGGAATTGCCAGCTGGGGC
GCCCTCTGGTAAGGTTGGGAAGCCCTGCAAAGTAAACTGGATGGCTTTCTTGCCGCCAAGGATCTGATGG
CGCAGGGGATCAAGATCTGATCAAGAGACAGGATGAGGATCGTTTCGCATGATTGAACAAGATGGATTGC
ACGCAGGTTCTCCGGCCGCTTGGGTGGAGAGGCTATTCGGCTATGACTGGGCACAACAGACAATCGGCTG
CTCTGATGCCGCCGTGTTCCGGCTGTCAGCGCAGGGGCGCCCGGTTCTTTTTGTCAAGACCGACCTGTCC
GGTGCCCTGAATGAACTGCAGGACGAGGCAGCGCGGCTATCGTGGCTGGCCACGACGGGCGTTCCTTGCG
CAGCTGTGCTCGACGTTGTCACTGAAGCGGGAAGGGACTGGCTGCTATTGGGCGAAGTGCCGGGGCAGGA
TCTCCTGTCATCTCACCTTGCTCCTGCCGAGAAAGTATCCATCATGGCTGATGCAATGCGGCGGCTGCAT
ACGCTTGATCCGGCTACCTGCCCATTCGACCACCAAGCGAAACATCGCATCGAGCGAGCACGTACTCGGA
TGGAAGCCGGTCTTGTCGATCAGGATGATCTGGACGAAGAGCATCAGGGGCTCGCGCCAGCCGAACTGTT
CGCCAGGCTCAAGGCGCGCATGCCCGACGGCGAGGATCTCGTCGTGACCCATGGCGATGCCTGCTTGCCG
AATATCATGGTGGAAAATGGCCGCTTTTCTGGATTCATCGACTGTGGCCGGCTGGGTGTGGCGGACCGCT
ATCAGGACATAGCGTTGGCTACCCGTGATATTGCTGAAGAGCTTGGCGGCGAATGGGCTGACCGCTTCCT
CGTGCTTTACGGTATCGCCGCTCCCGATTCGCAGCGCATCGCCTTCTATCGCCTTCTTGACGAGTTCTTC
TGAGCGGGACTCTGGGGTTCGCATCGATGCATCGATGCGGCGGGTGTGGTGGTTACGCGTAATCTGCTGC
TTGCAAACAAAAAAACCACCGCTACCAGCGGTGGTTTGTTTGCCGGATCAAGAGCTACCAACTCTTTTTC
CGAAGGTAACTGGCTTCAGCAGAGCGCAGATACCAAATACTGTTCTTCTAGTGTAGCCGTAGTTAGGCCA
CCACTTCAAGAACTCTGTAGCACCGCCTACATACCTCGCTCTGCTAATCCTGTTACCAGTGGCTGCTGCC
AGTGGCGATAAGTCGTGTCTTACCGGGTTGGACTCAAGACGATAGTTACCGGATAAGGCGCAGCGGTCGG
GCTGAACGGGGGGTTCGTGCACACAGCCCAGCTTGGAGCGAACGACCTACACCGAACTGAGATACCTACA
GCGTGAGCTATGAGAAAGCGCCACGCTTCCCGAAGGGAGAAAGGCGGACAGGTATCCGGTAAGCGGCAGG
GTCGGAACAGGAGAGCGCACGAGGGAGCTTCCAGGGGGAAACGCCTGGTATCTTTATAGTCCTGTCGGGT
TTCGCCACCTCTGACTTGAGCGTCGATTTTTGTGATGCTCGTCAGGGGGGCGGAGCCTATGGAAAAACGC
CAGCAACGCATCGATAAAATAAAAGATTTTATTTAGTCTCCAGAAAAAGGGGGGAATGAAAGACCCCACC
TGTAGGTTTGGCAAGCTAGCTTAAGTAACGCCATTTTGCAAGGCATGGAAAAATACATAACTGAGAATAG
AGAAGTTCAGATCAAGGTCAGGAACAGATGGAACAGCTGAATATGGGCCAAACAGGATATCTGTGGTAAG
CAGTTCCTGCCCCGGCTCAGGGCCAAGAACAGATGGAACAGCTGAATATGGGCCAAACAGGATATCTGTG
GTAAGCAGTTCCTGCCCCGGCTCAGGGCCAAGAACAGATGGTCCCCAGATGCGGTCCAGCCCTCAGCAGT
TTCTAGAGAACCATCAGATGTTTCCAGGGTGCCCCAAGGACCTGAAATGACCCTGTGCCTTATTTGAACT
AACCAATCAGTTCGCTTCTCGCTTCTGTTCGCGCGCTTCTGCTCCCCGAGCTCAATAAAAGAGCCCACAA
CCCCTCACTCGGGGCGCCAGTCCTCCGATTGACTGAGTCGCCCGGGTACCCGTGTATCCAATAAACCCTC
TTGCAGTTGCATCCGACTTGTGGTCTCGCTGTTCCTTGGGAGGGTCTCCTCTGAGTGATTGACTACCCGT
CAGCGGGGGTCTTTCACATGCAGCATGTATCAAAATTAATTTGGTTTTTTTTCTTAAGTATTTACATTAA
ATGGCCATAGTGCGGCCGCAAATCAATCTAAAGTATATATGAGTAAACTTGGTCTGACAGTTACCAATGC
TTAATCAGTGAGGCACCTATCTCAGCGATCTGTCTATTTCGTTCATCCATAGTTGCCTGACTCCCCGTCG
TGTAGATAACTACGATACGGGAGGGCTTACCATCTGGCCCCAGTGCTGCAATGATACCGCGAGACCCACG
CTCACCGGCTCCAGATTTATCAGCAATAAACCAGCCAGCCGGAAGGGCCGAGCGCAGAAGTGGTCCTGCA
ACTTTATCCGCCTCCATCCAGTCTATTAATTGTTGCCGGGAAGCTAGAGTAAGTAGTTCGCCAGTTAATA
GTTTGCGCAACGTTGTTGCCATTGCTACAGGCATCGTGGTGTCACGCTCGTCGTTTGGTATGGCTTCATT
CAGCTCCGGTTCCCAACGATCAAGGCGAGTTACATGATCCCCCATGTTGTGCAAAAAAGCGGTTAGCTCC
TTCGGTCCTCCGATCGTTGTCAGAAGTAAGTTGGCCGCAGTGTTATCACTCATGGTTATGGCAGCACTGC
ATAATTCTCTTACTGTCATGCCATCCGTAAGATGCTTTTCTGTGACTGGTGAGTACTCAACCAAGTCATT
CTGAGAATAGTGTATGCGGCGACCGAGTTGCTCTTGCCCGGCGTCAATACGGGATAATACCGCGCCACAT
AGCAGAACTTTAAAAGTGCTCATCATTGGAAAACGTTCTTCGGGGCGAAAACTCTCAAGGATCTTACCGC
TGTTGAGATCCAGTTCGATGTAACCCACTCGTGCACCCAACTGATCTTCAGCATCTTTTACTTTCACCAG
CGTTTCTGGGTGAGCAAAAACAGGAAGGCAAAATGCCGCAAAAAAGGGAATAAGGGCGACACGGAAATGT
TGAATACTCATACTCTTCCTTTTTCAATATTATTGAAGCATTTATCAGGGTTATTGTCTCATGAGCGGAT
ACATATTTGAATGTATTTAGAAAAATAAACAAATAGGGGTTCCGCGCACATTTCCCCGAAAAGTGCCAC
Features (pLannotate 1.2.2; 15 found; start..end, strand, type, name):
      8..477     +  LTR            LTR: long terminal repeat from Moloney murine leukemia virus
    601..875     +  misc_feature   MESV Ψ (fragment): packaging signal of murine embryonic stem cell virus
    942..1358    +  CDS            gag (truncated): truncated Moloney murine leukemia virus (MMLV) gag gene lacking the start codon
   1393..2214    +  CDS            NGFR (fragment): TNR16_HUMAN - Also known as TNFRSF16. Experimental evidence at protein level: Swiss-Prot protein existence level 1. Low affinity receptor which can bind to NGF, BDNF, NTF3, and NTF4. Forms a heterodimeric receptor with SORCS2 that binds the precursor forms of NGF, BDNF and NTF3 with high affinity, and has much lower affinity for mature NGF and BDNF (PubMed:24908487). Plays an important role in differentiation and survival of specific neuronal populations during development (By similarity). Can mediate cell survival as well as cell death of neural cells. Plays a role in the inactivation of RHOA
   2221..3846    +  CDS            EGFR (fragment): precursor of human epidermal growth factor receptor
   3853..4131    +  CDS            FRB*: T2098L mutant of FKBP-rapamycin binding domain of human FRAP binds synthetic ligands such as AP21967
   4193..4522    +  promoter       SV40 promoter: SV40 enhancer and early promoter
   4524..4847    +  CDS            tnpA (fragment): TN5P_ECOLX - Also known as tnp. Experimental evidence at protein level: Swiss-Prot protein existence level 1. Mediates transposition of transposon Tn5 by a 'cut and paste' mechanism. First, the monomeric transposase binds the 19 bp inverted DNA repeats flanking the transposon. Then, dimerization of the DNA- bound transposase creates a synaptic DNA complex. After nicking of the first DNA strand, excision of the transposon proceeds through a series of intermediates. The transposase then mediates the insertion of the transposon at a new site by strand transfer. The activity of the wild- type tran
   4879..5670    +  CDS            neo: KKA2_KLEPN - Also known as kan, nptII. Experimental evidence at protein level: Swiss-Prot protein existence level 1. Resistance to kanamycin, neomycin, paromomycin, ribostamycin, butirosin and gentamicin B. From Klebsiella pneumoniae.
   5707..5729    +  rep_origin     f1 ori (fragment): f1 bacteriophage origin of replication; arrow indicates direction of (+) strand synthesis
   5726..6295    +  rep_origin     ori: high-copy-number ColE1/pMB1/pBR322/pUC origin of replication
   6355..6476    +  LTR            3' LTR (ΔU3) (fragment): self-inactivating 3' long terminal repeat (LTR) from Moloney murine leukemia virus
   6477..6946    +  LTR            LTR: long terminal repeat from Moloney murine leukemia virus
   7061..7921    -  CDS            AmpR: β-lactamase; bla; confers resistance to ampicillin, carbenicillin, and related antibiotics
   7922..8026    -  promoter       AmpR promoter: bla
