[The description below was written by a language model from this plasmid's Addgene catalogue record and pLannotate feature annotations shown in this document.]
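Description:
pBabe NGF-EGFR-FRB-GluGlu neo is a Moloney murine leukemia virus-based retroviral expression vector built on the pBabe neo backbone. It is used to make recombinant retrovirus that stably delivers a chimeric human receptor into mammalian cells. In bacteria it is maintained as a high-copy plasmid through a ColE1/pUC-type origin and selected with ampicillin via the β-lactamase gene and its promoter. The feature table places the origin between the neo cassette and the 3' LTR region. The proviral region is flanked by MMLV long terminal repeats and includes a Ψ packaging signal plus a truncated gag segment lacking its start codon, which together promote encapsidation of the genomic RNA in packaging cells. No separate promoter is annotated upstream of the insert, so expression is presumably driven by the 5' LTR, as is typical of pBabe vectors.

The insert is a single fusion reading frame. It consists of a fragment of the human low-affinity nerve growth factor receptor (NGFR/TNFRSF16), then a fragment of human EGFR, then FRB*, the T2098L mutant of the FKBP-rapamycin binding domain that binds synthetic rapalogs such as AP21967. A C-terminal GluGlu epitope tag is listed in the catalogue but not annotated in the feature table. The record does not state which receptor domains each fragment covers. The FRB* module suggests a design for ligand-induced heterodimerization with an FKBP-tagged partner, although no partner is named. Downstream, an SV40 enhancer/early promoter drives the neo gene for G418 selection of transduced cells. The short tnpA annotation in front of neo is probably residual Tn5-derived sequence. The associated publication concerns HER2 signalling and nucleocytoplasmic transport in a DCIS-like state.
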