Addgene plasmid #192293: pBabe NGF-EGFR-FRB-GluGlu neo
Purpose: Retroviral expression vector for NGF-EGFR-FRB-GluGlu construct
Depositing lab: Kevin Janes. Depositing organization: University of Virginia. Publication: Nucleocytoplasmic transport of active HER2 causes fractional escape from the DCIS-like state. Wang L, Paudel BB, McKnight RA, Janes KA. Nat Commun. 2023 Apr 13;14(1):2110. doi: 10.1038/s41467-023-37914-x. PubMed 37055441.
Backbone
  Vector backbone: pBabe neo
  Backbone manufacturer: Addgene #1767
  Vector type: Retroviral
Growth in bacteria
  Bacterial resistance: Ampicillin, 100 μg/mL
  Growth temperature: 37°C
  Growth strain: NEB Stable
  Copy number: High Copy
Gene/Insert
  Gene/Insert name: NGF-EGFR-FRB-GluGlu
  Species: H. sapiens (human)
  Entrez Gene: EGFR (a.k.a. ERBB, ERBB1, ERRP, HER1, NISBD2, NNCIS, PIG61, mENA)
  Tag / fusion protein: GluGlu (C terminal on insert)
  Cloning method: Restriction Enzyme; 5′ cloning site MfeI (destroyed during cloning); 3′ cloning site SalI (not destroyed)
Terms and licenses: Academic/Nonprofit Terms; Industry Terms: Not Available to Industry
How to cite: pBabe NGF-EGFR-FRB-GluGlu neo was a gift from Kevin Janes (Addgene plasmid # 192293 ; http://n2t.net/addgene:192293 ; RRID:Addgene_192293)
